>Addgene plasmid #61716 | p414CYC_Hsp82_noTER | depositor full sequence | sequence record 100672 | open reading frame sequenced
GACGAAAGGGCCTCGTGATACGCCTATTTTTATAGGTTAATGTCATGATAATAATGGTTTCTTAGGACGG
ATCGCTTGCCTGTAACTTACACGCGCCTCGTATCTTTTAATGATGGAATAATTTGGGAATTTACTCTGTG
TTTATTTATTTTTATGTTTTGTATTTGGATTTTAGAAAGTAAATAAAGAAGGTAGAAGAGTTACGGAATG
AAGAAAAAAAAATAAACAAAGGTTTAAAAAATTTCAACAAAAAGCGTACTTTACATATATATTTATTAGA
CAAGAAAAGCAGATTAAATAGATATACATTCGATTAACGATAAGTAAAATGTAAAATCACAGGATTTTCG
TGTGTGGTCTTCTACACAGACAAGATGAAACAATTCGGCATTAATACCTGAGAGCAGGAAGAGCAAGATA
AAAGGTAGTATTTGTTGGCGATCCCCCTAGAGTCTTTTACATCTTCGGAAAACAAAAACTATTTTTTCTT
TAATTTCTTTTTTTACTTTCTATTTTTAATTTATATATTTATATTAAAAAATTTAAATTATAATTATTTT
TATAGCACGTGATGAAAAGGACCCAGGTGGCACTTTTCGGGGAAATGTGCGCGGAACCCCTATTTGTTTA
TTTTTCTAAATACATTCAAATATGTATCCGCTCATGAGACAATAACCCTGATAAATGCTTCAATAATATT
GAAAAAGGAAGAGTATGAGTATTCAACATTTCCGTGTCGCCCTTATTCCCTTTTTTGCGGCATTTTGCCT
TCCTGTTTTTGCTCACCCAGAAACGCTGGTGAAAGTAAAAGATGCTGAAGATCAGTTGGGTGCACGAGTG
GGTTACATCGAACTGGATCTCAACAGCGGTAAGATCCTTGAGAGTTTTCGCCCCGAAGAACGTTTTCCAA
TGATGAGCACTTTTAAAGTTCTGCTATGTGGCGCGGTATTATCCCGTATTGACGCCGGGCAAGAGCAACT
CGGTCGCCGCATACACTATTCTCAGAATGACTTGGTTGAGTACTCACCAGTCACAGAAAAGCATCTTACG
GATGGCATGACAGTAAGAGAATTATGCAGTGCTGCCATAACCATGAGTGATAACACTGCGGCCAACTTAC
TTCTGACAACGATCGGAGGACCGAAGGAGCTAACCGCTTTTTTGCACAACATGGGGGATCATGTAACTCG
CCTTGATCGTTGGGAACCGGAGCTGAATGAAGCCATACCAAACGACGAGCGTGACACCACGATGCCTGTA
GCAATGGCAACAACGTTGCGCAAACTATTAACTGGCGAACTACTTACTCTAGCTTCCCGGCAACAATTAA
TAGACTGGATGGAGGCGGATAAAGTTGCAGGACCACTTCTGCGCTCGGCCCTTCCGGCTGGCTGGTTTAT
TGCTGATAAATCTGGAGCCGGTGAGCGTGGGTCTCGCGGTATCATTGCAGCACTGGGGCCAGATGGTAAG
CCCTCCCGTATCGTAGTTATCTACACGACGGGGAGTCAGGCAACTATGGATGAACGAAATAGACAGATCG
CTGAGATAGGTGCCTCACTGATTAAGCATTGGTAACTGTCAGACCAAGTTTACTCATATATACTTTAGAT
TGATTTAAAACTTCATTTTTAATTTAAAAGGATCTAGGTGAAGATCCTTTTTGATAATCTCATGACCAAA
ATCCCTTAACGTGAGTTTTCGTTCCACTGAGCGTCAGACCCCGTAGAAAAGATCAAAGGATCTTCTTGAG
ATCCTTTTTTTCTGCGCGTAATCTGCTGCTTGCAAACAAAAAAACCACCGCTACCAGCGGTGGTTTGTTT
GCCGGATCAAGAGCTACCAACTCTTTTTCCGAAGGTAACTGGCTTCAGCAGAGCGCAGATACCAAATACT
GTCCTTCTAGTGTAGCCGTAGTTAGGCCACCACTTCAAGAACTCTGTAGCACCGCCTACATACCTCGCTC
TGCTAATCCTGTTACCAGTGGCTGCTGCCAGTGGCGATAAGTCGTGTCTTACCGGGTTGGACTCAAGACG
ATAGTTACCGGATAAGGCGCAGCGGTCGGGCTGAACGGGGGGTTCGTGCACACAGCCCAGCTTGGAGCGA
ACGACCTACACCGAACTGAGATACCTACAGCGTGAGCTATGAGAAAGCGCCACGCTTCCCGAAGGGAGAA
AGGCGGACAGGTATCCGGTAAGCGGCAGGGTCGGAACAGGAGAGCGCACGAGGGAGCTTCCAGGGGGAAA
CGCCTGGTATCTTTATAGTCCTGTCGGGTTTCGCCACCTCTGACTTGAGCGTCGATTTTTGTGATGCTCG
TCAGGGGGGCGGAGCCTATGGAAAAACGCCAGCAACGCGGCCTTTTTACGGTTCCTGGCCTTTTGCTGGC
CTTTTGCTCACATGTTCTTTCCTGCGTTATCCCCTGATTCTGTGGATAACCGTATTACCGCCTTTGAGTG
AGCTGATACCGCTCGCCGCAGCCGAACGACCGAGCGCAGCGAGTCAGTGAGCGAGGAAGCGGAAGAGCGC
CCAATACGCAAACCGCCTCTCCCCGCGCGTTGGCCGATTCATTAATGCAGCTGGCACGACAGGTTTCCCG
ACTGGAAAGCGGGCAGTGAGCGCAACGCAATTAATGTGAGTTACCTCACTCATTAGGCACCCCAGGCTTT
ACACTTTATGCTTCCGGCTCCTATGTTGTGTGGAATTGTGAGCGGATAACAATTTCACACAGGAAACAGC
TATGACCATGATTACGCCAAGCGCGCAATTAACCCTCACTAAAGGGAACAAAAGCTGGAGCTCATTTGGC
GAGCGTTGGTTGGTGGATCAAGCCCACGCGTAGGCAATCCTCGAGCAGATCCGCCAGGCGTGTATATATA
GCGTGGATGGCCAGGCAACTTTAGTGCTGACACATACAGGCATATATATATGTGTGCGACGACACATGAT
CATATGGCATTCATGTGCTCTGTATGTATATAAAACTCTTGTTTTCTTCTTTTCTCTAAATATTCTTTCC
TTATACATTAGGACCTTTGCAGCATAAATTACTATACTTCTATAGACACGCAAACACAAATACACACACT
AATCTAGAACTAGTATGGGTGGTCACCACCATCACCACCACGGTGGTCATATGGCTAGTGAAACTTTTGA
ATTTCAAGCTGAAATTACTCAGTTGATGAGTTTGATCATCAACACCGTCTATTCTAACAAGGAAATTTTC
TTGAGAGAACTGATATCTAATGCCTCGGATGCGTTGGATAAAATTAGATACAAATCTTTGTCTGATCCAA
AGCAATTGGAAACAGAACCAGATCTCTTTATTAGAATCACTCCAAAGCCAGAGCAAAAAGTTTTGGAAAT
CAGAGATTCTGGTATTGGTATGACCAAGGCTGAATTGATTAATAACTTGGGTACCATTGCCAAGTCTGGT
ACCAAAGCCTTCATGGAAGCTCTATCTGCTGGTGCCGATGTATCCATGATTGGTCAATTCGGTGTTGGTT
TTTACTCTTTATTCTTAGTTGCCGACAGAGTTCAGGTTATTTCAAAGAGCAACGACGACGAACAATACAT
CTGGGAATCCAACGCTGGTGGTTCTTTCACTGTTACTCTAGACGAAGTTAATGAAAGAATTGGTAGGGGT
ACCATCTTGAGGTTATTCTTGAAAGATGACCAATTGGAGTACTTGGAAGAAAAGAGAATAAAGGAAGTTA
TCAAGAGACATTCTGAGTTCGTGGCCTACCCAATCCAATTAGTCGTCACCAAGGAAGTTGAAAAGGAAGT
TCCAATTCCAGAAGAAGAAAAGAAAGACGAGGAAAAGAAGGATGAGGAAAAGAAGGATGAAGACGACAAG
AAACCAAAACTCGAGGAAGTCGATGAAGAAGAGGAAAAGAAGCCAAAGACGAAAAAAGTTAAAGAAGAAG
TTCAAGAGATAGAAGAACTAAACAAG
[771 nt withheld, positions 3947-4717]
TTGGAAGAAACTGACGAAGAAAAAGCTGAAAGAGAGAAGGAGATCAAAGAATATGAACCATTGACCAAAG
CTTTGAAAGAAATTTTGGGTGACCAAGTGGAGAAAGTTGTTGTTTCTTACAAATTGTTGGATGCCCCAGC
TGCTATCAGAACTGGTCAATTTGGTTGGTCTGCTAACATGGAAAGAATCATGAAGGCTCAAGCCTTGAGA
GACTCTTCCATGTCCTCCTACATGTCTTCCAAGAAGACTTTCGAAATTTCTCCAAAATCTCCAATTATCA
AGGAATTGAAAAAGAGAGTTGACGAAGGTGGTGCTCAAGACAAGACTGTCAAGGACTTGACTAAGTTATT
ATATGAAACTGCTTTGTTGACTTCCGGCTTCAGTTTGGACGAACCAACTTCCTTTGCATCAAGAATTAAC
AGATTGATCTCTTTAGGCCTGAACATTGATGAGGATGAAGAAACAGAGACTGCTCCAGAAGCATCCACCG
CAGCTCCGGTTGAAGAGGTTCCAGCTGACACCGAAATGGAAGAGGTAGATTAATGGATCCTGGTCAATCC
GATGCAGGTACCCAATTCGCCCTATAGTGAGTCGTATTACGCGCGCTCACTGGCCGTCGTTTTACAACGT
CGTGACTGGGAAAACCCTGGCGTTACCCAACTTAATCGCCTTGCAGCACATCCCCCTTTCGCCAGCTGGC
GTAATAGCGAAGAGGCCCGCACCGATCGCCCTTCCCAACAGTTGCGCAGCCTGAATGGCGAATGGCGCG
[124 nt withheld, positions 5487-5610]
C
[91 nt withheld, positions 5612-5702]
A
[49 nt withheld, positions 5704-5752]
CCTTTGACGTTGGAGTCCACGTTCTTT
[37 nt withheld, positions 5780-5816]
ACCCTATCTCGGTCTATTCTTTTGATTTATAAGGGATTTTGCCGATTTCGGCCTATTGGTTAAAAAATGA
GCTGATTTAACAAAAATTTAACGCGAATTTTAACAAAATATTAACGTTTACAATTTCCTGATGCGGTATT
TTCTCCTTACGCATCTGTGCGGTATTTCACACCGCATAGGCAAGTGCACAAACAATACTTAAATAAATAC
TACTCAGTAATAACCTATTTCTTAGCATTTTTGACGAAATTTGCTATTTTGTTAGAGTCTTTTACACCAT
TTGTCTCCACACCTCCGCTTACATCAACACCAATAACGCCATTTAATCTAAGCGCATCACCAACATTTTC
TGGCGTCAGTCCACCAGCTAACATAAAATGTAAGCTTTCGGGGCTCTCTTGCCTTCCAACCCAGTCAGAA
ATCGAGTTCCAATCCAAAAGTTCACCTGTCCCACCTGCTTCTGAATCAAACAAGGGAATAAACGAATGAG
GTTTCTGTGAAGCTGCACTGAGTAGTATGTTGCAGTCTTTTGGAAATACGAGTCTTTTAATAACTGGCAA
ACCGAGGAACTCTTGGTATTCTTGCCACGACTCATCTCCATGCAGTTGGACGATATCAATGCCGTAATCA
TTGACCAGAGCCAAAACATCCTCCTTAGGTTGATTACGAAACACGCCAACCAAGTATTTCGGAGTGCCTG
AACTATTTTTATATGCTTTTACAAGACTTGAAATTTTCCTTGCAATAACCGGGTCAATTGTTCTCTTTCT
ATTGGGCACACATATAATACCCAGCAAGTCAGCATCGGAATCTAGAGCACATTCTGCGGCCTCTGTGCTC
TGCAAGCCGCAAACTTTCACCAATGGACCAGAACTACCTGTGAAATTAATAACAGACATACTCCAAGCTG
CCTTTGTGTGCTTAATCACGTATACTCACGTGCTCAATAGTCACCAATGCCCTCCCTCTTGGCCCTCTCC
TTTTCTTTTTTCGACCGAATTAATTCTTAATCGGCAAAAAAAGAAAAGCTCCGGATCAAGATTGTACGTA
AGGTGACAAGCTATTTTTCAATAAAGAATATCTTCCACTACTGCCATCTGGCGTCATAACTGCAAAGTAC
ACATATATTACGATGCTGTCTATTAAATGCTTCCTATATTATATATATAGTAATGTCGTTTATGGTGCAC
TCTCAGTACAATCTGCTCTGATGCCGCATAGTTAAGCCAGCCCCGACACCCGCCAACACCCGCTGACGCG
CCCTGACGGGCTTGTCTGCTCCCGGCATCCGCTTACAGACAAGCTGTGACCGTCTCCGGGAGCTGCATGT
GTCAGAGGTTTTCACCGTCATCACCGAAACGCGCGA
Features (pLannotate 1.2.2; 18 found; start..end, strand, type, name):
     70..573     -  misc_feature   CEN/ARS: S. cerevisiae CEN6 centromere fused to an autonomously replicating sequence
    610..714     +  promoter       AmpR promoter: bla
    715..1575    +  CDS            AmpR: β-lactamase; bla; confers resistance to ampicillin, carbenicillin, and related antibiotics
   1746..2334    +  rep_origin     ori: high-copy-number ColE1/pMB1/pBR322/pUC origin of replication
   2517..2609    +  CDS            lacI (fragment): lac repressor; lacI; The lac repressor binds to the lac operator to inhibit transcription in E. coli. This inhibition can be relieved by adding lactose or isopropyl-β-D-thiogalactopyranoside (IPTG).
   2622..2643    +  protein_bind   CAP binding site: CAP binding activates transcription in the presence of cAMP. E. coli catabolite activator protein
   2658..2688    +  promoter       lac promoter: promoter for the E. coli lac operon
   2696..2712    +  protein_bind   lac operator: The lac repressor binds to the lac operator to inhibit transcription in E. coli. This inhibition can be relieved by adding lactose or isopropyl-β-D-thiogalactopyranoside (IPTG). lac repressor encoded by lacI
   2757..2775    +  promoter       T3 promoter: promoter for bacteriophage T3 RNA polymerase
   3131..5257    +  CDS            HSP82 (sequence partly withheld): HSP82_YEAST - Also known as HSP90. Experimental evidence at protein level: Swiss-Prot protein existence level 1. Molecular chaperone that promotes the maturation, structural maintenance and proper regulation of specific target proteins involved in cell cycle control and signal transduction. Undergoes a functional cycle that is linked to its ATPase activity. The nucleotide-free form of the dimer is found in an open conformation in which the N-termini are not dimerized and the complex is ready for client protein binding. Binding of ATP induces large conformational changes, resulting in the forma
   5298..5316    -  promoter       T7 promoter: promoter for bacteriophage T7 RNA polymerase
   5324..5479    +  CDS            lacZα (fragment): LacZα fragment of β-galactosidase; lacZ fragment
   5487..5942    +  rep_origin     f1 ori (sequence partly withheld): f1 bacteriophage origin of replication; arrow indicates direction of (+) strand synthesis
   5943..5994    -  misc_feature   bom (fragment): basis of mobility region from pBR322
   6041..6715    -  CDS            TRP1: phosphoribosylanthranilate isomerase, required for tryptophan biosynthesis; S. cerevisiae TRP1; yeast auxotrophic marker
   6716..6996    -  promoter       TRP1 promoter: S. cerevisiae TRP1
   6997..7046    -  misc_feature   bom (fragment): basis of mobility region from pBR322
   7148..1       -  CDS            rop (fragment) (across the origin): Rop protein, which maintains plasmids at low copy number; rop
