[The description below was written by a language model from this plasmid's Addgene catalogue record and pLannotate feature annotations shown in this document.]
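Description:
p414CYC_Hsp82_noTER is a yeast expression plasmid built on the p414 backbone, a centromeric E. coli–S. cerevisiae shuttle vector of about 7.2 kb. In yeast it is maintained through a CEN6/ARS element, which keeps the plasmid at roughly chromosomal copy number and gives stable segregation. Selection there relies on the TRP1 auxotrophic marker, expressed from its own promoter, in tryptophan-auxotrophic strains. In bacteria it replicates from a ColE1/pUC-type origin and is selected with ampicillin through the bla gene. The catalogue nevertheless lists it as low copy. An f1 origin is also present, along with remnants of the pBluescript-style cloning region: lac promoter and operator, a lacZα fragment, and flanking T3 and T7 promoters. Short lacI, rop and bom fragments appear to be backbone remnants.

The payload is S. cerevisiae HSP82, the yeast Hsp90 molecular chaperone, an ATPase-driven dimer that promotes maturation and regulation of client proteins involved in signalling and cell-cycle control. It carries an N-terminal 6xHis tag and was inserted by Gibson assembly between the T3 and T7 sites. The catalogue gives CYC1 as the promoter, a comparatively weak yeast promoter. The feature table does not annotate it, but an unannotated stretch upstream of the coding sequence could accommodate it. No transcriptional terminator is annotated after the open reading frame. This fits the "noTER" in the name, which suggests the terminator was deliberately left out, although the record does not say so outright. The stated purpose is simply a yeast plasmid carrying Hsp82. The associated publication concerns Hsp90 mutant effects revealed at reduced expression levels, which is consistent with a low-expression design.
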