Addgene plasmid #61716: p414CYC_Hsp82_noTER
Purpose: yeast plasmid with Hsp82
Depositing lab: Dan Bolon. Depositing organization: University of Massachusetts, Worcester. Publication: Latent effects of Hsp90 mutants revealed at reduced expression levels. Jiang L, Mishra P, Hietpas RT, Zeldovich KB, Bolon DN. PLoS Genet. 2013 Jun;9(6):e1003600. doi: 10.1371/journal.pgen.1003600. Epub 2013 Jun 27. PGENETICS-D-12-02384 PubMed 23825969.
Backbone
  Vector backbone: p414
  Vector type: Yeast Expression
  Selectable markers: TRP1
Growth in bacteria
  Bacterial resistance: Ampicillin, 100 μg/mL
  Growth temperature: 37°C
  Growth strain: XL1 Blue
  Copy number: Low Copy
Gene/Insert
  Gene/Insert name: 6xHis-Hsp82 (alt name: Hsp90)
  Species: S. cerevisiae (budding yeast)
  Insert size (bp): 2000
  Entrez Gene: HSP82 (a.k.a. YPL240C, HSP90)
  Promoter: CYC1
  Tag / fusion protein: 6xHis (N terminal on insert)
  Cloning method: Gibson Cloning
  Sequencing primers: 5′ cagctatgaccatgattacg; 3′ gtaaaacgacggccagtgagc
Terms and licenses: Academic/Nonprofit Terms; Industry Terms: Not Available to Industry
How to cite: p414CYC_Hsp82_noTER was a gift from Dan Bolon (Addgene plasmid # 61716 ; http://n2t.net/addgene:61716 ; RRID:Addgene_61716)
