>Addgene plasmid #61716 | p414CYC_Hsp82_noTER | addgene partial sequence | sequence record 103285 | M13pUC-Fwd 5'-CCCAGTCACGACGTTGTAAAACG-3'
CGCGCGTAATACGACTCACTATAGGGCGAATTGGGTACCTGCATCGGATTGACCAGGATCCATTAATCTA
CCTCTTCCATTTCGGTGTCAGCTGGAACCTCTTCAACCGGAGCTGCGGTGGATGCTTCTGGAGCAGTCTC
TGTTTCTTCATCCTCATCAATGTTCAGGCCTAAAGAGATCAATCTGTTAATTCTTGATGCAAAGGAAGTT
GGTTCGTCCAAACTGAAGCCGGAAGTCAACAAAGCAGTTTCATATAATAACTTAGTCAAGTCCTTGACAG
TCTTGTCTTGAGCACCACCTTCGTCAACTCTCTTTTTCAATTCCTTGATAATTGGAGATTTTGGAGAAAT
TTCGAAAGTCTTCTTGGAAGACATGTAGGAGGACATGGAAGAGTCTCTCAAGGCTTGAGCCTTCATGATT
CTTTCCATGTTAGCAGACCAACCAAATTGACCAGTTCTGATAGCAGCTGGGGCATCCAACAATTTGTAAG
AAACAACAACTTTCTCCACTTGGTCACCCAAAATTTCTTTCAAAGCTTTGGTCAATGGTTCATATTCTTT
GATCTCCTTCTCTCTTTCAGCTTTTTCTTCGTCAGTTTCTTCCAA
[410 nt withheld, positions 606-1015]
