>Addgene plasmid #61716 | p414CYC_Hsp82_noTER | addgene partial sequence | sequence record 103412 | M13pUC-Rev 5'-AGCGGATAACAATTTCACACAGG-3'
TGACCATGATTACGCCAAGCGCGCAATTAACCCTCACTAAAGGGAACAAAAGCTGGAGCTCATTTGGCGA
GCGTTGGTTGGTGGATCAAGCCCACGCGTAGGCAATCCTCGAGCAGATCCGCCAGGCGTGTATATATAGC
GTGGATGGCCAGGCAACTTTAGTGCTGACACATACAGGCATATATATATGTGTGCGACGACACATGATCA
TATGGCATTCATGTGCTCTGTATGTATATAAAACTCTTGTTTTCTTCTTTTCTCTAAATATTCTTTCCTT
ATACATTAGGACCTTTGCAGCATAAATTACTATACTTCTATAGACACGCAAACACAAATACACACACTAA
TCTAGAACTAGTATGGGTGGTCACCACCATCACCACCACGGTGGTCATATGGCTAGTGAAACTTTTGAAT
TTCAAGCTGAAATTACTCAGTTGATGAGTTTGATCATCAACACCGTCTATTCTAACAAGGAAATTTTCTT
GAGAGAACTGATATCTAATGCCTCGGATGCGTTGGATAAAATTAGATACAAATCTTTGTCTGATCCAAAG
CAATTGGAAACAGAACCAGATCTCTTTATTAGAATCACTCCAAAGCCAGAGCAAAAAGTTTTGGAAATCA
GAGATTCTGGTATTGGTATGACCAAGGCTGAATTGATTAATAACTTGGGTACCATTGCCAAGTCTGGTAC
CAAAGCCTTCATGGAAGCTCTATCTGCTGGTGCCGATGTATCCATGATTGGTCAATTCGGTGTTGGTTTT
TACTCTTTATTCTTAGTTGCCGACAGAGTTCAGGTTATTTCAAAGAGCAACGACGACGAACAATACATCT
GGGAATCCAACGCTGGTGGTTCTTTCACTGTTACTCTAGACGAAGTTAATGAAAGAATTGGTAGGGGTAC
CATCTTGAGGTTATTCTTGAAAGATGACCAATTGGAGTACTTGGA
